>Addgene plasmid #234304 | 9336-E21 | addgene full sequence | sequence record 468734 | Addgene NGS Result
CTTTCCTGCGTTATCCCCTGATTCTGTGGATAACCGTATTACCGCCTTTGAGTGAGCTGATACCGCTCGC
CGCAGCCGAACGACCGAGCGCAGCGAGTCAGTGAGCGAGGAAGCGGAAGAGCGCCCAATACGCAAACCGC
CTCTCCCCGCGCGTTGGCCGATTCATTAATGCAGCTGGCACGACAGGTTTCCCGACTGGAAAGCGGGCAG
TGAGCGCAACGCAATTAATACGCGTACCGCTAGCCAGGAAGAGTTTGTAGAAACGCAAAAAGGCCATCCG
TCAGGATGGCCTTCTGCTTAGTTTGATGCCTGGCAGTTTATGGCGGGCGTCCTGCCCGCCACCCTCCGGG
CCGTTGCTTCACAACGTTCAAATCCGCTCCCGGCGGATTTGTCCTACTCAGGAGAGCGTTCACCGACAAA
CAACAGATAAAACGAAAGGCCCAGTCTTCCGACTGAGCCTTTCGTTTTATTTGATGCCTGGCAGTTCCCT
ACTCTCGCGTTAACGCTAGCATGGATGTTTTCCCAGTCACGACGTTGTAAAACGACGGCCAGTCTTAAGC
TCGGGCCCCAAATAATGATTTTATTTTGACTGATAGTGACCTGTTCGTTGCAACAAATTGATGAGCAATG
CTTTTTTATAATGCCAACTTTGTACAAAAAAGTTGGCGAAAACCTGTACTTCCAAGGCACCATGTCGTCC
ATCCTGCCTTTCACTCCCCCGATCGTGAAGCGCCTGCTGGGCTGGAAGAAGGGCGAGCAGAACGGGCAGG
AGGAGAAATGGTGCGAGAAGGCGGTCAAGAGCCTGGTCAAGAAACTCAAGAAGACGGGGCAGCTGGACGA
GCTGGAGAAGGCCATCACCACGCAGAACGTCAACACCAAGTGCATCACCATCCCCAGGTCCCTGGATGGC
CGGTTGCAGGTGTCCCATCGGAAGGGGCTCCCTCATGTCATCTACTGCCGCCTGTGGCGATGGCCAGACC
TGCACAGCCACCACGAGCTGCGGGCCATGGAGCTGTGTGAGTTCGCCTTCAATATGAAGAAGGACGAGGT
CTGCGTGAATCCCTACCACTACCAGAGAGTAGAGACACCAGTTCTACCTCCTGTGTTGGTGCCACGCCAC
ACAGAGATCCCGGCCGAGTTCCCCCCACTGGACGACTACAGCCATTCCATCCCCGAAAACACTAACTTCC
CCGCAGGCATCGAGCCCCAGAGCAATATTCCAGAGGTCCCACCCCCTGGCTACCTGAGTGAAGATGGAGA
AACCAGTGACCACCAGATGAACCACAGCATGGACGCAGGTGCTCCAAACCTAGCCCCGAATCCGATGGCC
CCAGCACATAATAACTTGGACCTGCAGCCAGTTACCTACTGCGAGCCGGCCTTCTGGTGCTCCATCTCCT
ACTACGAGCTGAACCAGCGCGTCGGGGAGACATTCCACGCCTCGCAGCCATCCATGACTGTGGATGGCTT
CACCGACCCCTCCAATTCGGAGCGCTTCTGCCTAGGGCTGCTCTCCAATGTCAACAGGAATGCAGCAGTG
GAGCTGACACGGAGACACATCGGAAGAGGCGTGCGGCTCTACTACATCGGAGGGGAGGTCTTCGCAGAGT
GCCTCAGTGACAGCGCTATTTTTGTCCAGTCTCCCAACTGTAACCAGCGCTATGGCTGGCACCCGGCCAC
CGTCTGCAAGATCCCACCAGGATGCAACCTGAAGATCTTCAACAACCAGGAGTTCGCTGCCCTCCTGGCC
CAGTCGGTCAACCAGGGCTTTGAGGCTGTCTACCAGTTGACCCGAATGTGCACCATCCGCATGAGCTTCG
TCAAAGGCTGGGGAGCGGAGTACAGGAGACAGACTGTGACCAGTACCCCCTGCTGGATTGAGCTGCACCT
GAATGGGCCTTTGCAGTGGCTTGACAAGGTCCTCACCCAGATGGGCTCCCCAAGCATCCGCTGTGCCGCT
GTGGCTTAATCAACTTTCTTGTACAAAGTTGGCATTATAAGAAAGCATTGCTTATCAATTTGTTGCAACG
AACAGGTCACTATCAGTCAAAATAAAATCATTATTTGCCATCCAGCTGATATCCCCTATAGTGAGTCGTA
TTACATGGTCATAGCTGTTTCCTGGCAGCTCTGGCCCGTGTCTCAAAATCTCTGATGTTACATTGCACAA
GATAAAAATATATCATCATGCCTCCTCTAGACCAGCCAGGACAGAAATGCCTCGACTTCGCTGCTACCCA
AGGTTGCCGGGTGACGCACACCGTGGAAACGGATGAAGGCACGAACCCAGTGGACATAAGCCTGTTCGGT
TCGTAAGCTGTAATGCAAGTAGCGTATGCGCTCACGCAACTGGTCCAGAACCTTGACCGAACGCAGCGGT
GGTAACGGCGCAGTGGCGGTTTTCATGGCTTGTTATGACTGTTTTTTTGGGGTACAGTCTATGCCTCGGG
CATCCAAGCAGCAAGCGCGTTACGCCGTGGGTCGATGTTTGATGTTATGGAGCAGCAACGATGTTACGCA
GCAGGGCAGTCGCCCTAAAACAAAGTTAAACATTATGAGGGAAGCGGTGATCGCCGAAGTATCGACTCAA
CTATCAGAGGTAGTTGGCGTCATCGAGCGCCATCTCGAACCGACGTTGCTGGCCGTACATTTGTACGGCT
CCGCAGTGGATGGCGGCCTGAAGCCACACAGTGATATTGATTTGCTGGTTACGGTGACCGTAAGGCTTGA
TGAAACAACGCGGCGAGCTTTGATCAACGACCTTTTGGAAACTTCGGCTTCCCCTGGAGAGAGCGAGATT
CTCCGCGCTGTAGAAGTCACCATTGTTGTGCACGACGACATCATTCCGTGGCGTTATCCAGCTAAGCGCG
AACTGCAATTTGGAGAATGGCAGCGCAATGACATTCTTGCAGGTATCTTCGAGCCAGCCACGATCGACAT
TGATCTGGCTATCTTGCTGACAAAAGCAAGAGAACATAGCGTTGCCTTGGTAGGTCCAGCGGCGGAGGAA
CTCTTTGATCCGGTTCCTGAACAGGATCTATTTGAGGCGCTAAATGAAACCTTAACGCTATGGAACTCGC
CGCCCGACTGGGCTGGCGATGAGCGAAATGTAGTGCTTACGTTGTCCCGCATTTGGTACAGCGCAGTAAC
CGGCAAAATCGCGCCGAAGGATGTCGCTGCCGACTGGGCAATGGAGCGCCTGCCGGCCCAGTATCAGCCC
GTCATACTTGAAGCTAGACAGGCTTATCTTGGACAAGAAGAAGATCGCTTGGCCTCGCGCGCAGATCAGT
TGGAAGAATTTGTCCACTACGTGAAAGGCGAGATCACCAAGGTAGTCGGCAAATAACCCTCGACTCTAGA
GGATCCCCGGGTACCGAGCTCGAATTCCGTGATAGGTGGGCTGCCCTTCCTGGTTGGCTTGGTTTCATCA
GCCATCCGCTTGCCCTCATCTGTTACGCCGGCGGTAGCCGGCCAGCCTCGCAGAGCAGGATTCCCGTTGA
GCACCGCCAGGTGCGAATAAGGGACAGTGAAGAAGGAACACCCGCTCGCGGGTGGGCCTACTTCACCTAT
CCTGCCCGGCTGACGCCGTTGGATACACCAAGGAAAGTCTACACGAACCCTTTGGCAAAATCCTGTATAT
CGTGCGAAAAAGGATGGATATACCGAAAAAATCGCTATAATGACCCCGAAGCAGGGTTATGCAGCGGAAA
ACGGAATTCGAGCTCGGTACCCGGGGATCCTCTAGAGTCGAGCCACCCATGACCAAAATCCCTTAACGTG
AGTTACGCGTCGTTCCACTGAGCGTCAGACCCCGTAGAAAAGATCAAAGGATCTTCTTGAGATCCTTTTT
TTCTGCGCGTAATCTGCTGCTTGCAAACAAAAAAACCACCGCTACCAGCGGTGGTTTGTTTGCCGGATCA
AGAGCTACCAACTCTTTTTCCGAAGGTAACTGGCTTCAGCAGAGCGCAGATACCAAATACTGTTCTTCTA
GTGTAGCCGTAGTTAGGCCACCACTTCAAGAACTCTGTAGCACCGCCTACATACCTCGCTCTGCTAATCC
TGTTACCAGTGGCTGCTGCCAGTGGCGATAAGTCGTGTCTTACCGGGTTGGACTCAAGACGATAGTTACC
GGATAAGGCGCAGCGGTCGGGCTGAACGGGGGGTTCGTGCACACAGCCCAGCTTGGAGCGAACGACCTAC
ACCGAACTGAGATACCTACAGCGTGAGCTATGAGAAAGCGCCACGCTTCCCGAAGGGAGAAAGGCGGACA
GGTATCCGGTAAGCGGCAGGGTCGGAACAGGAGAGCGCACGAGGGAGCTTCCAGGGGGAAACGCCTGGTA
TCTTTATAGTCCTGTCGGGTTTCGCCACCTCTGACTTGAGCGTCGATTTTTGTGATGCTCGTCAGGGGGG
CGGAGCCTATGGAAAAACGCCAGCAACGCGGCCTTTTTACGGTTCCTGGCCTTTTGCTGGCCTTTTGCTC
ACATGTT
Features (pLannotate 1.2.2; 17 found; start..end, strand, type, name):
    121..213     +  CDS            lacI (fragment): lac repressor; lacI; The lac repressor binds to the lac operator to inhibit transcription in E. coli. This inhibition can be relieved by adding lactose or isopropyl-β-D-thiogalactopyranoside (IPTG).
    268..295     -  terminator     rrnB T2 terminator: transcription terminator T2 from the E. coli rrnB gene
    427..470     +  terminator     rrnB T1 terminator: Escherichia coli rrnB; transcription terminator T1 from the E. coli rrnB gene
    517..553     -  CDS            lacZα (fragment): LacZα fragment of β-galactosidase; lacZ fragment
    570..665     +  protein_bind   attL3: mutant version of attL; recombination site for the Gateway® LR reaction LR Clonase™
    668..684     +  CDS            TEV site (fragment): tobacco etch virus (TEV) protease recognition and cleavage site
    692..1966    +  CDS            SMAD3: SMAD3_HUMAN - Also known as MADH3. Experimental evidence at protein level: Swiss-Prot protein existence level 1. Receptor-regulated SMAD (R-SMAD) that is an intracellular signal transducer and transcriptional modulator activated by TGF-beta (transforming growth factor) and activin type 1 receptor kinases. Binds the TRE element in the promoter region of many genes that are regulated by TGF-beta and, on formation of the SMAD3/SMAD4 complex, activates transcription. Also can form a SMAD3/SMAD4/JUN/FOS complex at the AP- 1/SMAD site to regulate TGF-beta-mediated transcription. Has an inhibitory ef
   1971..2066    -  protein_bind   attL3: mutant version of attL; recombination site for the Gateway® LR reaction LR Clonase™
   2085..2103    -  promoter       T7 promoter: promoter for bacteriophage T7 RNA polymerase
   2293..2316    +  promoter       Pc promoter (fragment): intI1 (promoter lies within the coding sequence); class 1 integron promoter
   2492..2548    +  CDS            GmR (fragment): gentamycin acetyltransferase; aacC1; confers resistance to gentamycin
   2555..3346    +  CDS            SmR: aminoglycoside adenylyltransferase (Murphy, 1985); aadA; confers resistance to spectinomycin and streptomycin
   3350..3387    -  misc_feature   MCS (fragment): pUC18/19 multiple cloning site
   3390..3435    -  CDS            traJ (fragment): oriT-recognizing protein; traJ
   3468..3577    -  oriT           oriT: incP origin of transfer
   3714..3751    +  misc_feature   MCS (fragment): pUC18/19 multiple cloning site
   3837..4425    +  rep_origin     ori: high-copy-number ColE1/pMB1/pBR322/pUC origin of replication
