[The description below was written by a language model from this plasmid's Addgene catalogue record and pLannotate feature annotations shown in this document.]
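Description:
9336-E21 is a Gateway entry clone built on the pDonr-253 backbone and carrying a phosphorylation-site mutant of human SMAD3, the receptor-regulated SMAD that transduces TGF-beta and activin signals and, together with SMAD4, modulates transcription of target genes. The plasmid is propagated in E. coli from a high-copy ColE1/pUC-type origin and selected with spectinomycin through the aadA (SmR) aminoglycoside adenylyltransferase gene. The sequenced record of about 4.5 kb also shows rrnB T1 and T2 terminators upstream of the cloning region, which insulate the insert from read-through transcription. It contains an incP oriT as well, plus short remnants of lacI, lacZα, traJ, a gentamicin resistance gene and an integron Pc promoter that appear to be backbone leftovers rather than functional parts.

The SMAD3 open reading frame sits between two attL recombination sites (both labelled attL3 by the automated annotation), so it can be moved by an LR reaction into any compatible destination vector. The entry clone supplies no promoter for expressing the insert; the only nearby promoter, T7, lies outside the downstream att site on the opposite strand. The "EPSM-SA" allele combines T179V, S204A, S208A and S213A in the linker region with S422A, S423A and S425A at the C-terminus, which the record describes as leaving all linker and C-terminal sites dead. The ORF retains its stop codon, so it suits native expression or N-terminal fusions only. A partial match to a TEV protease site is annotated just upstream of the coding sequence, but the record does not state whether it is functional. The clone is a source for expression constructs of phosphorylation-deficient SMAD3.
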