Addgene plasmid #234304: 9336-E21
Purpose: Gateway ORF Entry clone of human SMAD3 EPSM-SA with stop codon (for native or N-terminal fusions); Linker and C-terminal sites all dead
Depositing lab: Dominic Esposito. Depositing organization: Frederick National Laboratory.
Backbone
  Vector backbone: pDonr-253
  Backbone size w/o insert (bp): 3155
  Vector type: Gateway Entry Clone
Growth in bacteria
  Bacterial resistance: Spectinomycin, 50 μg/mL
  Growth temperature: 37°C
  Growth strain: DH5alpha
  Copy number: High Copy
Gene/Insert
  Gene/Insert name: SMAD3 EPSM-SA
  Species: H. sapiens (human)
  Insert size (bp): 1357
  Mutation: T179V/S204A/S208A/S213A/S422A/S423A/S425A; Linker and C-terminal sites all dead
  Entrez Gene: SMAD3 (a.k.a. HSPC193, HsT17436, JV15-2, LDS1C, LDS3, MADH3, hMAD-3, hSMAD3, mad3)
  Cloning method: Gateway Cloning
  Sequencing primers: 5′ M13F 23-mer (5'-CCCAGTCACGACGTTGTAAAACG); 3′ attLR 23-mer (5'-TAACATCAGAGATTTTGAGACAC)
Terms and licenses: Academic/Nonprofit Terms; Industry Terms: Not Available to Industry
How to cite: 9336-E21 was a gift from Dominic Esposito (Addgene plasmid # 234304 ; http://n2t.net/addgene:234304 ; RRID:Addgene_234304)
